Addgene plasmid #55424: mCerulean3-Keratin-17
Purpose: Note- This plasmid contains Keratin 18. Localization: Cytokeratin, Excitation: 433, Emission: 475
Depositing lab: Michael Davidson. Depositing organization: Florida State University, Tallahassee. Publication: An improved cerulean fluorescent protein with enhanced brightness and reduced reversible photoswitching. Markwardt ML, Kremers GJ, Kraft CA, Ray K, Cranfill PJ, Wilson KA, Day RN, Wachter RM, Davidson MW, Rizzo MA. PLoS One. 2011 . 6(3):e17896. 10.1371/journal.pone.0017896 PubMed 21479270.
Backbone
  Vector backbone: mCerulean3
  Backbone size w/o insert (bp): 4750
  Vector type: Mammalian Expression
  Selectable markers: Neomycin (select with G418)
Growth in bacteria
  Bacterial resistance: Kanamycin, 50 μg/mL
  Growth temperature: 37°C
  Growth strain: DH5alpha
  Copy number: High Copy
Gene/Insert
  Gene/Insert name: Keratin (alt name: NM_199187.1)
  Species: H. sapiens (human)
  Mutation: V282L
  Entrez Gene: KRT18 (a.k.a. CK-18, CYK18, K18)
  Promoter: CMV
  Tag / fusion protein: mCerulean3 (C terminal on backbone)
  Cloning method: Unknown
  Sequencing primers: 5′ CMV-F; 3′ SV40pA-R
Terms and licenses: Academic/Nonprofit Terms; Industry Terms: Not Available to Industry
Depositor comments: . Excitation = 433; Emission = 475
How to cite: mCerulean3-Keratin-17 was a gift from Michael Davidson (Addgene plasmid # 55424 ; http://n2t.net/addgene:55424 ; RRID:Addgene_55424)
