[The description below was written by a language model from this plasmid's Addgene catalogue record.]
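Description:
mCerulean3-Keratin-17 is a mammalian expression plasmid that produces a human keratin fused to the cyan fluorescent protein mCerulean3. Despite the "17" in its name, the record explicitly notes that the insert is keratin 18 (KRT18, also called CK-18 or K18), so the number should not be read as the keratin type. The coding sequence carries a V282L substitution relative to the reference; the record does not say whether this change is intentional or has any functional consequence. Expression is driven by the CMV promoter, a strong constitutive promoter in most mammalian cell lines. The mCerulean3 tag is supplied by the backbone and sits at the C terminus of the keratin. The listed reverse sequencing primer suggests an SV40 polyadenylation signal downstream of the fusion, although no feature table is provided to confirm the layout.

The backbone is an mCerulean3 vector of about 4.75 kb without the insert. It is maintained at high copy in E. coli under kanamycin selection, and a neomycin resistance marker allows G418 selection of stably transfected mammalian cells. The origin of replication and the cloning method are not stated.

The fusion is intended as a localization marker for the cytokeratin intermediate filament network, allowing it to be visualised in live or fixed cells. mCerulean3 is an improved Cerulean variant with enhanced brightness and reduced reversible photoswitching. Its excitation and emission peaks are recorded as 433 nm and 475 nm, making it suitable for cyan-channel imaging and multicolour experiments.
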