>Addgene plasmid #55424 | mCerulean3-Keratin-17 | depositor partial sequence | sequence record 85829 | insert sequence
TGACGTCAGATCCGCTAGCACCATGAGCTTCACCACTCGCTCCACCTTCTCCACCAACTACCGGTCCCTG
GGCTCTGTCCAGGCGCCCAGCTACGGCGCCCGGCCGGTCAGCAGCGCGGCCAGCGTCTATGCAGGCGCTG
GGGGCTCTGGTTCCCGGATCTCCGTGTCCCGCTCCACCAGCTTCAGGGGCGGCATGGGGTCCGGGGGCCT
GGCCACCGGGATAGCCGGGGGTCTGGCAGGAATGGGAGGCATCCAGAACGAGAAGGAGACCATGCAAAGC
CTGAACGACCGCCTGGCCTCTTACCTGGACAGAGTGAGGAGCCTGGAGACCGAGAACCGGAGGCTGGAGA
GCAAAATCCGGGAGCACTTGGAGAAGAAGGGACCCCAGGTCAGAGACTGGAGCCATTACTTCAAGATCAT
CGAGGACCTGAGGGCTCAGATCTTCGCAAATACTGTGGACAATGCCCGCATCGTTCTGCAGATTGACAAT
GCCCGTCTTGCTGCTGATGACTTTAGAGTCAAGTATGAGACAGAGCTGGCCATGCGCCAGTCTGTGGAGA
ACGACATCCATGGGCTCCGCAAGGTCATTGATGACACCAATATCACACGACTGCAGCTGGAGACAGAGAT
CGAGGCTCTCAAGGAGGAGCTGCTCTTCATGAAGAAGAACCACGAAGAGGAAGTAAAAGGCCTACAAGCC
CAGATTGCCAGCTCTGGGTTGACCGTGGAGGTAGATGCCCCCAAATCTCAGGACCTCGCCAAGATCATGG
CAGACATCCGGGCCCAATATGACGAGCTGGCTCGGAAGAACCGAGAGGAGCTAGACAAGTACTGGTCTCA
GCAGATTGAGGAGAGCACCACAGTGCTCACCACACAGTCTGCTGAGGTTGGAGCTGCTGAGACGACGCTC
ACAGAGCTGAGACGTACAGTCCAGTCCTTGGAGATCGACCTGGACTCCATGAGAAATCTGAAGGCCAGCT
TGGAGAACAGCCTGAGGGAGGTGGAGGCCCGCTACGCCCTACAGATGGAGCAGCTCAACGGGATCCTGCT
GCACCTTGAGTCAGAGCTGGCACAGACCCGGGCAGAGGGACAGCGCCAGGCCCAGGAGTATGAGGCCCTG
CTGAACATCAAGGTCAAGCTGGAGGCTGAGATCGCCACCTACCGCCGCCTGCTGGAAGATGGCGAGGACT
TTAATCTTGGTGATGCCTTGGACAGCAGCAACTCCATGCAAACCATCCAAAAGACCACCACCCGCCGGAT
AGTGGATGGCAAAGTGGTGTCTGAGACCAATGACACCAAAGTTCTGAGGCATCGAATTCTGCAGTCGACG
GTACCGCGGGCCCGGGATCCACCGGTCGCCACCATGGTGAGCAAGGGCGAGGAGCTGTTCACCGGGGTGG
TGCCCATCCTGGTCGAGCTGGACGGCGACGTAAACGGCCACAAGTTCAGCGTGTCCGGCGAGGGCGAGGG
CGATGCCACCTACGGCAAGCTGACCCTGAAGTTCATCTGCACCACCGGCAAGCTGCCCGTGCCCTGGCCC
ACCCTCGTGACCACCCTGAGCTGGGGCGTGCAGTGCTTCGCCCGCTACCCCGACCACATGAAGCAGCACG
ACTTCTTCAAGTCCGCCATGCCCGAAGGCTACGTCCAGGAGCGCACCATCTTCTTCAAGGACGACGGCAA
CTACAAGACCCGCGCCGAGGTGAAGTTCGAGGGCGACACCCTGGTGAACCGCATCGAGCTGAAGGGCATC
GACTTCAAGGAGGACGGCAACATCCTGGGGCACAAGCTGGAGTACAACGCCATCCACGGCAACGTCTATA
TCACCGCCGACAAGCAGAAGAACGGCATCAAGGCCAACTTCGGCCTCAACTGCAACATCGAGGACGGCAG
CGTGCAGCTCGCCGACCACTACCAGCAGAACACCCCCATCGGCGACGGCCCCGTGCTGCTGCCCGACAAC
CACTACCTGAGCACCCAGTCCAAGCTGAGCAAAGACCCCAACGAGAAGCGCGATCACATGGTCCTGCTGG
AGTTCGTGACCGCCGCCGGGATCACTCTCGGCATGGACGAGCTGTACAAGTAAAGCGGCCGCGACTCTAG
ATCATAATCAGCCATACCACATT
